>Addgene plasmid #148806 | pT7-MS2-HA-HsHelz_1-1050_AG | depositor full sequence | sequence record 291254 | Full Sequence
TAGTTATTAATAGTAATCAATTACGGGGTCATTAGTTCATAGCCCATATATGGAGTTCCGCGTTACATAA
CTTACGGTAAATGGCCCGCCTGGCTGACCGCCCAACGACCCCCGCCCATTGACGTCAATAATGACGTATG
TTCCCATAGTAACGCCAATAGGGACTTTCCATTGACGTCAATGGGTGGAGTATTTACGGTAAACTGCCCA
CTTGGCAGTACATCAAGTGTATCATATGCCAAGTACGCCCCCTATTGACGTCAATGACGGTAAATGGCCC
GCCTGGCATTATGCCCAGTACATGACCTTATGGGACTTTCCTACTTGGCAGTACATCTACGTATTAGTCA
TCGCTATTACCATGGTGATGCGGTTTTGGCAGTACATCAATGGGCGTGGATAGCGGTTTGACTCACGGGG
ATTTCCAAGTCTCCACCCCATTGACGTCAATGGGAGTTTGTTTTGGCACCAAAATCAACGGGACTTTCCA
AAATGTCGTAACAACTCCGCCCCATTGACGCAAATGGGCGGTAGGCGTGTACGGTGGGAGGTCTATATAA
GCAGAGCTCTCTGGCTAACTAGAGAACCCACTGCTTACTGGCTTATCGAAATTAATACGACTCACTATAG
GGAGACCCAAGCTCTAGCGCTACCGGTCGCCACCATGGCTTCTAACTTTACTCAGTTCGTTCTCGTCGAC
AATGGCGGAACTGGCGACGTGACTGTCGCCCCAAGCAACTTCGCTAACGGGGTCGCTGAATGGATCAGCT
CTAACTCGCGATCACAGGCTTACAAAGTAACCTGTAGCGTTCGTCAGAGCTCTGCGCAGAATCGCAAATA
CACCATCAAAGTCGAGGTGCCTAAAGTGGCAACCCAGACTGTTGGTGGTGAAGAGCTTCCTGTAGCCGGA
TGGAGATCTTACTTAAATATGGAACTAACCATTCCAATTTTCGCCACGAATTCCGACTGCGAGCTTATTG
TTAAGGCAATGCAAGGTCTCCTAAAAGATGGAAACCCGATTCCCTCGGCCATCGCGGCCAACTCCGGCAT
CTACGGAGGTGGAGGTGGATCTGGTGGATCTCCTCCACATATGGCTTACCCATACGATGTTCCAGATTAC
GCTCCTCCATCTCGAGCTCAAGCTTCGAATTCTGCAGTCGACGGTACCGCGGATATGGAAGACAGAAGAG
CTGAAAAGTCATGTGAACAAGCATGTGAATCACTTAAGAGGCAGGACTATGAAATGGCCCTCAAGCACTG
CACAGAGGCCCTTCTTTCTCTTGGCCAGTACTCCATGGCAGACTTCACAGGGCCTTGTCCATTGGAAATA
GAACGCATCAAAATCGAGAGTCTTCTCTACAGAATTGCCTCATTTTTGCAACTGAAAAATTATGTGCAAG
CTGATGAAGATTGTAGACATGTGCTGGGAGAAGGACTGGCCAAGGGAGAAGATGCCTTTCGGGCAGTGCT
TTGCTGCATGCAGCTGAAAGGGAAGCTCCAACCTGTATCCACCATTCTTGCCAAGTCACTCACAGGAGAG
TCCCTGAATGGGATGGTAACAAAGGATTTGACAAGACTAAAAACACTTCTCTCAGAAACAGAGACAGCAA
CTAGTAACGCCCTCTCTGGATATCACGTGGAAGACTTAGATGAGGGGTCTTGTAATGGTTGGCATTTCCG
CCCACCACCTAGGGGAATCACAAGCAGCGAGGAATATACTTTGTGTAAAAGATTTTTAGAACAAGGAATC
TGTAGGTATGGTGCCCAGTGTACTTCAGCACATTCCCAGGAAGAACTAGCAGAATGGCAGAAAAGATATG
CTTCACGGCTGATAAAATTGAAACAGCAAAATGAGAATAAACAGCTCTCAGGCAGTTACATGGAAACCTT
GATAGAAAAGTGGATGAATTCATTGTCTCCTGAGAAAGTGCTTAGTGAATGTATAGAAGGAGTAAAGGTA
GAGCACAATCCTGACCTGTCAGTTACTGTCAGCACCAAAAAATCCCACCAGACATGGACCTTTGCTCTCA
CTTGTAAGCCTGCAAGAATGCTGTATCGTGTAGCATTGCTTTATGATGCTCATCGTCCTCATTTTAGTAT
CATTGCAATATCTGCCGGAGATAGTACTACCCAGGTATCACAAGAAGTCCCAGAAAACTGTCAAGAATGG
ATAGGAGGAAAGATGGCCCAAAATGGATTAGATCATTACGTGTATAAAGTCGGGATAGCATTTAACACAG
AAATATTTGGAACTTTTCGCCAAACCATAGTTTTCGACTTTGGATTGGAACCAGTACTCATGCAAAGAGT
AATGATTGATGCAGCTTCTACAGAAGATCTCGAATACCTGATGCATGCAAAACAGCAGCTAGTAACCACA
GCTAAACGTTGGGATTCTTCCTCTAAGACTATTATAGATTTTGAACCTAATGAAACTACTGATTTGGAGA
AGAGCCTTCTTATCAGATACCAAATTCCCCTCTCTGCTGACCAGCTATTTACTCAGTCCGTTTTAGACAA
ATCATTGACCAAGAGCAACTATCAGTCACGGTTACATGACCTTCTTTATATTGAGGAGATAGCCCAGTAT
AAAGAAATCAGCAAGTTCAACCTTAAAGTGCAATTGCAGATTCTGGCAAGCTTCATGCTCACTGGTGTTT
CTGGAGGTGCAAAGTATGCTCAGAATGGACAACTTTTTGGTCGCTTTAAGCTTACTGAAACACTTTCTGA
AGATACTTTGGCTGGACGACTGGTGATGACCAAAGTCAATGCTGTTTATTTATTACCAGTCCCTAAACAG
AAGTTAGTACAGACCCAGGGAACCAAAGAGAAGGTTTATGAAGCTACTATTGAAGAAAAAACAAAGGAAT
ATATATTTTTAAGGCTATCTAGGGAATGCTGTGAAGAACTTAATCTTCGGCCTGACTGTGACACACAGGT
TGAACTTCAGTTTCAATTAAATCGATTACCCCTCTGTGAAATGCACTATGCACTAGACAGGATCAAGGAC
AATGGGGTTTTGTTTCCAGACATCAGTATGACTCCCACCATACCATGGAGTCCTAACAGACAATGGGATG
AACAGTTGGATCCTCGACTAAATGCAAAACAGAAAGAGGCTGTTCTGGCCATTACCACTCCACTTGCAAT
CCAGCTGCCGCCTGTGCTTATCATCGGACCCTATGGGACAGGCAAAACGTTCACTCTAGCTCAGGCTGTC
AAACATATTCTGCAGCAACAGGAGACTAGGATTCTCATTTGCACCCATTCTAATAGTGCTGCTGATCTCT
ACATAAAGGATTATTTACATCCATATGTAGAAGCAGGCAATCCCCAGGCAAGACCTCTCAGGGTATATTT
CAGAAATCGCTGGGTAAAGACTGTCCACCCAGTTGTGCATCAGTACTGTTTGATCTCAAGCGCACATTCC
ACCTTTCAGATGCCCCAGAAAGAAGATATTCTTAAACATCGAGTGGTGGTTGTTACCTTGAATACTTCCC
AGTACCTCTGTCAGTTGGACCTTGAACCTGGGTTTTTTACACACATTCTATTAGATGAAGCTGCCCAGGC
CATGGAGTGTGAAACCATTATGCCTCTAGCATTAGCAACTCAAAACACTCGGATTGTCTTGGCTGGTGAT
CACATGCAGCTCAGTCCTTTTGTTTACAGCGAGTTTGCCAGGGAGAGAAACCTTCACGTTTCATTACTTG
ACCGACTCTATGAGCATTACCCTGCTGAGTTCCCATGTAGGATTCTCCTGTGTGAGAACTACCGCTCCCA
TGAAGCTATCATCAATTATACCTCTGAGCTTTTCTATGAGGGCAAACTGATGGCCAGTGGGAAGCAGCCA
GCACACAAAGATTTCTACCCACTAACTTTCTTTACAGCACGAGGAGAAGATGTACAAGAAAAAAATAGCA
CAGCTTTTTATAATAATGCAGAGGTGTTTGAAGTGGTGGAACGTGTAGAAGAGTTAAGAAGGAAGTGGCC
AGTAGCGTGGGGGAAGTTAGATGATGGCAGTATTGGTGTGGTGACTCCATATGCTGATCAAGTGTTTAGA
ATACGTGCTGAACTTCGAAAAAAGAGATTATCTGATGTTAATGTAGAAAGGGTGCTAAATGTTCAAGGAA
AGCAATTCAGAGTTTTGTTTCTTAGCACAGTACGTACAAGACATACTTGTAAACATAAACAGACACCAAT
TAAAAAGAAAGAGCAACTTCTGGAAGATTCCACAGAGGACTTAGATTATGGTTTTTTATCTAACTACAAG
CTTCTCAATACTGCCATCACAAGAGCACAATCCCTGGTTGCTGTGGTGGGTGATTAATCTAGATAACTGA
TCATAATCAGCCATACCACATTTGTAGAGGTTTTACTTGCTTTAAAAAACCTCCCACACCTCCCCCTGAA
CCTGAAACATAAAATGAATGCAATTGTTGTTGTTAACTTGTTTATTGCAGCTTATAATGGTTACAAATAA
AGCAATAGCATCACAAATTTCACAAATAAAGCATTTTTTTCACTGCATTCTAGTTGTGGTTTGTCCAAAC
TCATCAATGTATCTTAACGCGTAAATTGTAAGCGTTAATATTTTGTTAAAATTCGCGTTAAATTTTTGTT
AAATCAGCTCATTTTTTAACCAATAGGCCGAAATCGGCAAAATCCCTTATAAATCAAAAGAATAGACCGA
GATAGGGT
[37 nt withheld, positions 4699-4735]
AAAGAACGTGGACTCCAACGTCAAAGG
[49 nt withheld, positions 4763-4811]
T
[91 nt withheld, positions 4813-4903]
G
[124 nt withheld, positions 4905-5028]
CAGGTGGCACTTTTCGGGGAAATGTGCGCGGAACCCCTATTTGTTTATTTTTCTAAATACATTCAAATAT
GTATCCGCTCATGAGACAATAACCCTGATAAATGCTTCAATAATATTGAAAAAGGAAGAGTCCTGAGGCG
GAAAGAACCAGCTGTGGAATGTGTGTCAGTTAGGGTGTGGAAAGTCCCCAGGCTCCCCAGCAGGCAGAAG
TATGCAAAGCATGCATCTCAATTAGTCAGCAACCAGGTGTGGAAAGTCCCCAGGCTCCCCAGCAGGCAGA
AGTATGCAAAGCATGCATCTCAATTAGTCAGCAACCATAGTCCCGCCCCTAACTCCGCCCATCCCGCCCC
TAACTCCGCCCAGTTCCGCCCATTCTCCGCCCCATGGCTGACTAATTTTTTTTATTTATGCAGAGGCCGA
GGCCGCCTCGGCCTCTGAGCTATTCCAGAAGTAGTGAGGAGGCTTTTTTGGAGGCCTAGGCTTTTGCAAA
GATCGATCAAGAGACAGGATGAGGATCGTTTCGCATGATTGAACAAGATGGATTGCACGCAGGTTCTCCG
GCCGCTTGGGTGGAGAGGCTATTCGGCTATGACTGGGCACAACAGACAATCGGCTGCTCTGATGCCGCCG
TGTTCCGGCTGTCAGCGCAGGGGCGCCCGGTTCTTTTTGTCAAGACCGACCTGTCCGGTGCCCTGAATGA
ACTGCAAGACGAGGCAGCGCGGCTATCGTGGCTGGCCACGACGGGCGTTCCTTGCGCAGCTGTGCTCGAC
GTTGTCACTGAAGCGGGAAGGGACTGGCTGCTATTGGGCGAAGTGCCGGGGCAGGATCTCCTGTCATCTC
ACCTTGCTCCTGCCGAGAAAGTATCCATCATGGCTGATGCAATGCGGCGGCTGCATACGCTTGATCCGGC
TACCTGCCCATTCGACCACCAAGCGAAACATCGCATCGAGCGAGCACGTACTCGGATGGAAGCCGGTCTT
GTCGATCAGGATGATCTGGACGAAGAGCATCAGGGGCTCGCGCCAGCCGAACTGTTCGCCAGGCTCAAGG
CGAGCATGCCCGACGGCGAGGATCTCGTCGTGACCCATGGCGATGCCTGCTTGCCGAATATCATGGTGGA
AAATGGCCGCTTTTCTGGATTCATCGACTGTGGCCGGCTGGGTGTGGCGGACCGCTATCAGGACATAGCG
TTGGCTACCCGTGATATTGCTGAAGAGCTTGGCGGCGAATGGGCTGACCGCTTCCTCGTGCTTTACGGTA
TCGCCGCTCCCGATTCGCAGCGCATCGCCTTCTATCGCCTTCTTGACGAGTTCTTCTGAGCGGGACTCTG
GGGTTCGAAATGACCGACCAAGCGACGCCCAACCTGCCATCACGAGATTTCGATTCCACCGCCGCCTTCT
ATGAAAGGTTGGGCTTCGGAATCGTTTTCCGGGACGCCGGCTGGATGATCCTCCAGCGCGGGGATCTCAT
GCTGGAGTTCTTCGCCCACCCTAGGGGGAGGCTAACTGAAACACGGAAGGAGACAATACCGGAAGGAACC
CGCGCTATGACGGCAATAAAAAGACAGAATAAAACGCACGGTGTTGGGTCGTTTGTTCATAAACGCGGGG
TTCGGTCCCAGGGCTGGCACTCTGTCGATACCCCACCGAGACCCCATTGGGGCCAATACGCCCGCGTTTC
TTCCTTTTCCCCACCCCACCCCCCAAGTTCGGGTGAAGGCCCAGGGCTCGCAGCCAACGTCGGGGCGGCA
GGCCCTGCCATAGCCTCAGGTTACTCATATATACTTTAGATTGATTTAAAACTTCATTTTTAATTTAAAA
GGATCTAGGTGAAGATCCTTTTTGATAATCTCATGACCAAAATCCCTTAACGTGAGTTTTCGTTCCACTG
AGCGTCAGACCCCGTAGAAAAGATCAAAGGATCTTCTTGAGATCCTTTTTTTCTGCGCGTAATCTGCTGC
TTGCAAACAAAAAAACCACCGCTACCAGCGGTGGTTTGTTTGCCGGATCAAGAGCTACCAACTCTTTTTC
CGAAGGTAACTGGCTTCAGCAGAGCGCAGATACCAAATACTGTCCTTCTAGTGTAGCCGTAGTTAGGCCA
CCACTTCAAGAACTCTGTAGCACCGCCTACATACCTCGCTCTGCTAATCCTGTTACCAGTGGCTGCTGCC
AGTGGCGATAAGTCGTGTCTTACCGGGTTGGACTCAAGACGATAGTTACCGGATAAGGCGCAGCGGTCGG
GCTGAACGGGGGGTTCGTGCACACAGCCCAGCTTGGAGCGAACGACCTACACCGAACTGAGATACCTACA
GCGTGAGCTATGAGAAAGCGCCACGCTTCCCGAAGGGAGAAAGGCGGACAGGTATCCGGTAAGCGGCAGG
GTCGGAACAGGAGAGCGCACGAGGGAGCTTCCAGGGGGAAACGCCTGGTATCTTTATAGTCCTGTCGGGT
TTCGCCACCTCTGACTTGAGCGTCGATTTTTGTGATGCTCGTCAGGGGGGCGGAGCCTATGGAAAAACGC
CAGCAACGCGGCCTTTTTACGGTTCCTGGCCTTTTGCTGGCCTTTTGCTCACATGTTCTTTCCTGCGTTA
TCCCCTGATTCTGTGGATAACCGTATTACCGCCATGCAT
Features (pLannotate 1.2.2; 18 found; start..end, strand, type, name):
     61..364     +  enhancer       CMV enhancer: human cytomegalovirus immediate early enhancer
    365..568     +  promoter       CMV promoter: human cytomegalovirus (CMV) immediate early promoter
    564..597     +  LTR            5' LTR (truncated) (fragment): truncated 5' long terminal repeat (LTR) from HIV-1
    613..631     +  promoter       T7 promoter: promoter for bacteriophage T7 RNA polymerase
    668..1054    +  CDS            MS2: bacteriophage MS2 coat protein binds to a specific stem-loop structure in the viral RNA (Peabody, 1993)
   1097..1123    +  CDS            3xHA (fragment): three tandem HA epitope tags
   1129..1172    +  misc_feature   MCS (fragment): multiple cloning site
   1175..4324    +  CDS            HELZ (fragment): HELZ_HUMAN - Also known as DRHC, KIAA0054. Experimental evidence at protein level: Swiss-Prot protein existence level 1. May act as a helicase that plays a role in RNA metabolism in multiple tissues and organs within the developing embryo. From Homo sapiens (Human).
   4338..4422    +  CDS            large T antigen (fragment): large T antigen from SV40 (simian virus 40)
   4445..4566    +  polyA_signal   SV40 poly(A) signal: SV40 polyadenylation signal
   4600..5028    -  rep_origin     f1 ori (sequence partly withheld): f1 bacteriophage origin of replication; arrow indicates direction of (+) strand synthesis
   5055..5159    +  promoter       AmpR promoter: bla
   5161..5518    +  promoter       SV40 promoter: SV40 enhancer and early promoter
   5553..6347    +  CDS            NeoR/KanR: aminoglycoside phosphotransferase from Tn5; aph(3')-II (or nptII); confers resistance to neomycin, kanamycin, and G418 (Geneticin®)
   6368..6520    +  CDS            ble (fragment): BLE_KLEPN - Experimental evidence at protein level: Swiss-Prot protein existence level 1. Binding protein with a strong affinity to the bleomycin family of antibiotics. Binds to CL990; an antimitotic-antibiotic compound. From Klebsiella pneumoniae.
   6579..6626    +  polyA_signal   HSV TK poly(A) signal: herpes simplex virus thymidine kinase polyadenylation signal (Cole and Stacy, 1985)
   6717..6733    -  polyA_signal   bGH poly(A) signal (fragment): bovine growth hormone polyadenylation signal
   6955..7543    +  rep_origin     ori: high-copy-number ColE1/pMB1/pBR322/pUC origin of replication
