[The description below was written by a language model from this plasmid's Addgene catalogue record and pLannotate feature annotations shown in this document.]
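Description:
pT7-MS2-HA-HsHelz_1-1050_AG is a 7,657-nt mammalian expression plasmid encoding an N-terminal portion (residues 1–1050) of the human putative RNA helicase HELZ, fused at its N-terminus to the bacteriophage MS2 coat protein and an HA epitope tag. The record lists the backbone as unknown. The annotated layout is a high-copy ColE1/pUC-type origin, an f1 origin and a NeoR/KanR cassette preceded by both a bacterial (bla) promoter and the SV40 early promoter and followed by an HSV TK polyadenylation signal. This arrangement gives kanamycin selection in E. coli and could in principle allow G418 selection in mammalian cells. Several short annotations (an HIV-1 LTR fragment, large T antigen, ble and bGH poly(A) fragments) are probably backbone remnants or partial homology matches rather than functional elements.

Expression is driven by the CMV immediate-early enhancer and promoter, with a T7 promoter just upstream of the open reading frame that could also support in vitro transcription. The coding region runs MS2 coat protein, HA tag (annotated as a fragment of a 3xHA element), residual multiple cloning site and then the HELZ fragment, terminated by the SV40 poly(A) signal. The depositor states that the HELZ sequence follows the human reference transcript and protein entries.

The MS2 coat protein binds a specific RNA stem-loop, so the fusion can be artificially tethered to a reporter mRNA carrying MS2 binding sites, while the HA tag allows detection or immunoprecipitation. This fits the associated study, which reported that HELZ interacts directly with the CCR4-NOT complex and causes decay of bound mRNAs. A truncation such as this would be suited to mapping which region of the protein has that activity, although the record gives the purpose only as mammalian expression of the fragment.
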