Addgene plasmid #148806: pT7-MS2-HA-HsHelz_1-1050_AG
Purpose: Mammalian Expression of HsHelz_1-1050
Depositing lab: Elisa Izaurralde. Depositing organization: Max Planck Institute for Developmental Biology. Publication: HELZ directly interacts with CCR4-NOT and causes decay of bound mRNAs. Hanet A, Rasch F, Weber R, Ruscica V, Fauser M, Raisch T, Kuzuoglu-Ozturk D, Chang CT, Bhandari D, Igreja C, Wohlbold L. Life Sci Alliance. 2019 Sep 30;2(5). pii: 2/5/e201900405. doi: 10.26508/lsa.201900405. Print 2019 Oct. PubMed 31570513.
Backbone
  Vector backbone: Unknown
  Vector type: Mammalian Expression
Growth in bacteria
  Bacterial resistance: Kanamycin, 50 μg/mL
  Growth temperature: 37°C
  Growth strain: DH5alpha
  Copy number: High Copy
Gene/Insert
  Gene/Insert name: HsHelz_1-1050
  Species: H. sapiens (human)
  Entrez Gene: HELZ (a.k.a. DHRC, DRHC, HUMORF5)
  Cloning method: Unknown
Terms and licenses: Academic/Nonprofit Terms; Industry Terms: Not Available to Industry
Depositor comments: sequence according to the sequence of NCBI:NM_014877.3 or Uniprot.:P42694 Plasmids from this collection were made available to the research community and donated after the lab closed. Please note that the sequence provided by the depositing laboratory may be theoretical/predicted or based on Sanger sequencing results. There may be discrepancies between sequencing results obtained by Addgene and the depositor sequence. If an Addgene verified sequence is not available, please contact before placing your order to request that our lab fully sequence the plasmid.
How to cite: pT7-MS2-HA-HsHelz_1-1050_AG was a gift from Elisa Izaurralde (Addgene plasmid # 148806 ; http://n2t.net/addgene:148806 ; RRID:Addgene_148806)
